Addgene plasmid #79047: pCMV-deltaR8.2(A14C,E45C)
Purpose: (Empty Backbone) mammalian expression, lentiviral packaging
Depositing lab: Wesley Sundquist. Depositing organization: University of Utah. Publication: Primate TRIM5 proteins form hexagonal nets on HIV-1 capsids. Li YL, Chandrasekaran V, Carter SD, Woodward CL, Christensen DE, Dryden KA, Pornillos O, Yeager M, Ganser-Pornillos BK, Jensen GJ, Sundquist WI. Elife. 2016 Jun 2;5. pii: e16269. doi: 10.7554/eLife.16269. PubMed 27253068.
Backbone
  Vector backbone: pCMV-deltaR8.2
  Backbone size (bp): 13457
  Modifications to backbone: GCC->TGC (1315-1317), GAA-> TGC (1408-1410) A14C/E45C mutations in the CA protein
  Vector type: Mammalian Expression, Lentiviral
  Promoter: CMV
Growth in bacteria
  Bacterial resistance: Ampicillin, 100 μg/mL
  Growth temperature: 37°C
  Growth strain: NEB Stable
  Copy number: High Copy
Gene/Insert
  Cloning method: Unknown
  Sequencing primers: 5′ AAAGCACAGCAAGCAGCAGC; 3′ GCTATGTGCCCTTCTTTGCCAC
Resource information
  A portion of this plasmid was derived from a plasmid made by: pCMV-deltaR8.2 was provided by Dr. Didier Trono and A14C/E45C mutations were introduced in CA by Quikchange
Terms and licenses: Academic/Nonprofit Terms; Industry Terms: Not Available to Industry
Depositor comments: Addgene Sanger sequencing results found C-->A missense mutation at nucleotide #25 within the pol protein; this nucleotide may differ, however, in other reference sequences for gag-pol transframe domain
How to cite: pCMV-deltaR8.2(A14C,E45C) was a gift from Wesley Sundquist (Addgene plasmid # 79047 ; http://n2t.net/addgene:79047 ; RRID:Addgene_79047)
