[The description below was written by a language model from this plasmid's Addgene catalogue record and pLannotate feature annotations shown in this document.]
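Description:
pCMV-deltaR8.2(A14C,E45C) is a 13,457 bp lentiviral packaging plasmid for mammalian cells, derived from the pCMV-deltaR8.2 helper construct. It is maintained in E. coli through a high-copy ColE1/pUC-type origin and an ampicillin resistance gene (β-lactamase). Short remnants of pBR322-type sequences (tetracycline resistance, bom, rop and lacI fragments) are also annotated. An SV40 early promoter driving E. coli gpt, followed by SV40 small t intron and T antigen-derived sequences, forms a mammalian marker cassette carried over from the parental backbone.

The functional payload is an HIV-1 helper genome expressed from the human CMV immediate early enhancer and promoter. The annotation shows full-length gag and pol, followed by vif, tat, vpu, the Rev response element, rev and nef. No intact env reading frame is annotated, and only a short fragment of the Ψ packaging signal remains. The plasmid therefore supplies viral structural, enzymatic, regulatory and accessory proteins in trans, while its own transcript should be poorly packaged. Rev acts on the RRE to export the unspliced gag-pol message. A rat insulin 2 fragment lies downstream of nef; its role is not stated in the record.

The distinguishing modification is a pair of codon changes in the capsid (CA) domain of Gag, A14C and E45C, introduced by site-directed mutagenesis. The associated publication concerns primate TRIM5 proteins forming hexagonal nets on HIV-1 capsids, which suggests the plasmid was used to produce particles carrying cysteine-substituted CA for capsid studies. The record does not spell out the mutations' rationale. Repository sequencing also noted one missense difference near the start of pol, which may simply reflect reference-sequence variation in the gag-pol transframe region.
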