Features (pLannotate 1.2.2; 28 found; start..end, strand, type, name):
     26..405     +  enhancer       CMV enhancer: human cytomegalovirus immediate early enhancer
    406..609     +  promoter       CMV promoter: human cytomegalovirus (CMV) immediate early promoter
    745..794     +  intron         CMV intron (fragment): modified intron A from human cytomegalovirus
    841..877     +  misc_feature   HIV-1 Ψ (fragment): packaging signal of human immunodeficiency virus type 1
    880..2382    +  CDS            HIV-1 gag (sequence partly withheld): gag protein from human immunodeficiency virus 1; gag
   2175..5186    +  CDS            HIV-1 pol: pol protein from human immunodeficiency virus 1; pol
   5131..5706    +  CDS            vif: VIF_HV1N5 - Experimental evidence at protein level: Swiss-Prot protein existence level 1. Counteracts the innate antiviral activity of host APOBEC3F and APOBEC3G. Forms a complex with host APOBEC3F and APOBEC3G thus preventing the entry of these lethally hypermutating enzymes into progeny virions. Recruits an active E3 ubiquitin ligase complex composed of elongin BC, CUL5, and RBX2 to induce polyubiquitination of APOBEC3G and APOBEC3F. In turn, they are directed to the 26S proteasome for degradation. Vif interaction with APOBEC3G also blocks its cytidine deaminase activity in a proteasome-inde
   5920..6135    +  CDS            tat (fragment): TAT_HV1H2 - Experimental evidence at protein level: Swiss-Prot protein existence level 1. Extracellular circulating Tat can be endocytosed by surrounding uninfected cells via the binding to several surface receptors such as CD26, CXCR4, heparan sulfate proteoglycans (HSPG) or LDLR. Neurons are rarely infected, but they internalize Tat via their LDLR. Through its interaction with nuclear HATs, Tat is potentially able to control the acetylation-dependent cellular gene expression. Modulates the expression of many cellular genes involved in cell survival, proliferation or in coding for cytokines o
   6151..6393    +  CDS            vpu: VPU_HV1B1 - Experimental evidence at protein level: Swiss-Prot protein existence level 1. Enhances virion budding by targeting host CD4 and Tetherin/BST2 to proteasome degradation. Degradation of CD4 prevents any unwanted premature interactions between viral Env and its host receptor CD4 in the endoplasmic reticulum. Degradation of antiretroviral protein Tetherin/BST2 is important for virion budding, as BST2 tethers new viral particles to the host cell membrane. Mechanistically, Vpu bridges either CD4 or BST2 to BTRC, a substrate recognition subunit of the Skp1/Cullin/F-box protein E3 ubiquiti
   6506..6842    +  ncRNA          RRE: Accession: RF00036 - HIV Rev response element
   7167..7441    +  CDS            Rev (fragment): human immunodeficiency virus 1 (HIV-1) Rev protein; rev; enhances nuclear export of unspliced and incompletely spliced viral mRNAs
   7585..8202    +  CDS            nef: NEF_HV1LW - Experimental evidence at protein level: Swiss-Prot protein existence level 1. Extracellular Nef protein targets CD4(+) T-lymphocytes for apoptosis by interacting with CXCR4 surface receptors. From Human immunodeficiency virus type 1 group M subtype B (isolate LW123) (HIV-1).
   8187..8324    +  CDS            Ins2 (fragment): INS2_RAT - Also known as Ins-2. Experimental evidence at protein level: Swiss-Prot protein existence level 1. Insulin decreases blood glucose concentration. It increases cell permeability to monosaccharides, amino acids and fatty acids. It accelerates glycolysis, the pentose phosphate cycle, and glycogen synthesis in liver. From Rattus norvegicus (Rat).
   8576..8594    -  promoter       SP6 promoter: promoter for bacteriophage SP6 RNA polymerase
   8823..9102    +  CDS            TcR (fragment): tetracycline efflux protein; tet; confers resistance to tetracycline
   9102..9152    -  misc_feature   bom (fragment): basis of mobility region from pBR322
   9254..9289    -  CDS            rop (fragment): Rop protein, which maintains plasmids at low copy number; rop
   9384..9488    +  promoter       AmpR promoter: bla
   9489..10349   +  CDS            AmpR: β-lactamase; bla; confers resistance to ampicillin, carbenicillin, and related antibiotics
  10520..11108   +  rep_origin     ori: high-copy-number ColE1/pMB1/pBR322/pUC origin of replication
  11291..11347   +  CDS            lacI (fragment): lac repressor; lacI; The lac repressor binds to the lac operator to inhibit transcription in E. coli. This inhibition can be relieved by adding lactose or isopropyl-β-D-thiogalactopyranoside (IPTG).
  11354..11683   +  promoter       SV40 promoter: SV40 enhancer and early promoter
  11883..12338   +  CDS            gpt: XGPT_ECOLI - Also known as gpp, gxu. Experimental evidence at protein level: Swiss-Prot protein existence level 1. Purine salvage pathway enzyme that catalyzes the transfer of the ribosyl-5-phosphate group from 5-phospho-alpha-D-ribose 1- diphosphate (PRPP) to the N9 position of the 6-oxopurines guanine and xanthine to form the corresponding ribonucleotides GMP (guanosine 5'- monophosphate) and XMP (xanthosine 5'-monophosphate), with the release of PPi. To a lesser extent, also acts on hypoxanthine (PubMed:9100006, PubMed:3886014). Does not ribophosphorylate adenine (PubMed:3886014). From Esch
  12433..12738   +  CDS            frsA (fragment): FRSA_ECOLI - Also known as yafA. Experimental evidence at protein level: Swiss-Prot protein existence level 1. Catalyzes the hydrolysis of esters (PubMed:15808744). Displays esterase activity toward pNP-butyrate (PubMed:15808744). May stimulate mixed-acid fermentation by acting as a fermentation/respiration switch that down-regulates respiration and up- regulates fermentation rates (PubMed:15169777). From Escherichia coli (strain K12).
  12742..12816   +  CDS            small t antigen (fragment): SV40 (simian virus 40) small t antigen
  12818..12883   +  intron         small t intron: SV40 (simian virus 40) small t antigen intron
  13013..13033   +  CDS            SV40 NLS: nuclear localization signal of SV40 (simian virus 40) large T antigen
  13352..13435   +  CDS            large T antigen (fragment): large T antigen from SV40 (simian virus 40)
>Addgene plasmid #79047 | pCMV-deltaR8.2(A14C,E45C) | depositor full sequence | sequence record 147857 | pCMV-deltaR8.2(A14C,E45C)
GGGCTGCAGGAATTCGAGCTCGCCCGACATTGATTATTGACTAGTTATTAATAGTAATCAATTACGGGGT
CATTAGTTCATAGCCCATATATGGAGTTCCGCGTTACATAACTTACGGTAAATGGCCCGCCTGGCTGACC
GCCCAACGACCCCCGCCCATTGACGTCAATAATGACGTATGTTCCCATAGTAACGCCAATAGGGACTTTC
CATTGACGTCAATGGGTGGAGTATTTACGGTAAACTGCCCACTTGGCAGTACATCAAGTGTATCATATGC
CAAGTACGCCCCCTATTGACGTCAATGACGGTAAATGGCCCGCCTGGCATTATGCCCAGTACATGACCTT
ATGGGACTTTCCTACTTGGCAGTACATCTACGTATTAGTCATCGCTATTACCATGGTGATGCGGTTTTGG
CAGTACATCAATGGGCGTGGATAGCGGTTTGACTCACGGGGATTTCCAAGTCTCCACCCCATTGACGTCA
ATGGGAGTTTGTTTTGGCACCAAAATCAACGGGACTTTCCAAAATGTCGTAACAACTCCGCCCCATTGAC
GCAAATGGGCGGTAGGCGTGTACGGTGGGAGGTCTATATAAGCAGAGCTCGTTTAGTGAACCGTCAGATC
GCCTGGAGACGCCATCCACGCTGTTTTGACCTCCATAGAAGACACCGGGACCGATCCAGCCTCCGCGGCC
GGGAACGGTGCATTGGAACGCGGATTCCCCGTGCCAAGAGTGACGTAAGTACCGCCTATAGAGTCTATAG
GCCCACCCCCTTGGCTTCTTATGCGACGGATCGATCCCGTAATAAGCTTCGAGGTCCGCGGCCGCGTTGA
CGCGCACGGCAAGAGGCGAGGGGCGGCGACTGGTGAGAGATGGGTGCGAGAGCGTCAGTATTAAGCGGGG
GAGAATTAGATCGATGGGAAAAAATTCGGTTAAGGCCAGGGGGAAAGAAAAAATATAAATTAAAACATAT
AGTATGGGCAAGCAGGGAGCTAGAACGATTCGCAGTTAATCCTGGCCTGTTAGAAACATCAGAAGGCTGT
AGACAAATACTGGGACAGCTACAACCATCCCTTCAGACAGGATCAGAAGAACTTAGATCATTATATAATA
CAGTAGCAACCCTCTATTGTGTGCATCAAAGGATAGAGATAAAAGACACCAAGGAAGCTTTAGACAAGAT
AGAGGAAGAGCAAAACAAAAGTAAGAAAAAAGCACAGCAAGCAGCAGCTGACACAGGACACAGCAATCAG
GTCAGCCAAAATTACCCTATAGTGCAGAACATCCAGGGGCAAATGGTACATCAGTGCATATCACCTAGAA
CTTTAAATGCATGGGTAAAAGTAGTAGAAGAGAAGGCTTTCAGCCCAGAAGTGATACCCATGTTTTCAGC
ATTATCATGCGGAGCCACCCCACAAGATTTAAACACCATGCTAAACACAGTGGGGGGACATCAAGCAGCC
ATGCAAATGTTAAAAGAGACCATCAATGAGGAAGCTGCAGAATGGGATAGAGTGCATCCAGTGCATGCAG
GGCCTATTGCACCAGGCCAGATGAGAGAACCAAGGGGAAGTGACATAGCAGGAACTACTAGTACCCTTCA
GGAACAAATAGGATGGATGACACATAATCCACCTATCCCAGTAGGAGAAATCTATAAAAGATGGATAATC
CTGGGATTAAATAAAATAGTAAGAATGTATAGCCCT
[222 nt withheld, positions 1717-1938]
GGGGGACCCGGCCATAAAGCAAGAGTTTTGGCTGAAGCAATGAGCCAAGTAACAAATCCAGCTACCATAA
TGATACAGAAAGGCAATTTTAGGAACCAAAGAAAGACTGTTAAGTGTTTCAATTGTGGCAAAGAAGGGCA
CATAGCCAAAAATTGCAGGGCCCCTAGGAAAAAGGGCTGTTGGAAATGTGGAAAGGAAGGACACCAAATG
AAAGATTGTACTGAGAGACAGGCTAATTTTTTAGGGAAGATCTGGCCTTCACACAAGGGAAGGCCAGGGA
ATTTTCTTCAGAGCAGACCAGAGCCAACAGCCCCACCAGAAGAGAGCTTCAGGTTTGGGGAAGAGACAAC
AACTCCCTCTCAGAAGCAGGAGCCGATAGACAAGGAACTGTATCCTTTAGCTTCCCTCAGATCACTCTTT
GGCAGCGACCCCTCGTCACAATAAAGATAGGGGGGCAATTAAAGGAAGCTCTATTAGATACAGGAGCAGA
TGATACAGTATTAGAAGAAATGAATTTGCCAGGAAGATGGAAACCAAAAATGATAGGGGGAATTGGAGGT
TTTATCAAAGTAAGACAGTATGATCAGATACTCATAGAAATCTGCGGACATAAAGCTATAGGTACAGTAT
TAGTAGGACCTACACCTGTCAACATAATTGGAAGAAATCTGTTGACTCAGATTGGCTGCACTTTAAATTT
TCCCATTAGTCCTATTGAGACTGTACCAGTAAAATTAAAGCCAGGAATGGATGGCCCAAAAGTTAAACAA
TGGCCATTGACAGAAGAAAAAATAAAAGCATTAGTAGAAATTTGTACAGAAATGGAAAAGGAAGGAAAAA
TTTCAAAAATTGGGCCTGAAAATCCATACAATACTCCAGTATTTGCCATAAAGAAAAAAGACAGTACTAA
ATGGAGAAAATTAGTAGATTTCAGAGAACTTAATAAGAGAACTCAAGATTTCTGGGAAGTTCAATTAGGA
ATACCACATCCTGCAGGGTTAAAACAGAAAAAATCAGTAACAGTACTGGATGTGGGCGATGCATATTTTT
CAGTTCCCTTAGATAAAGACTTCAGGAAGTATACTGCATTTACCATACCTAGTATAAACAATGAGACACC
AGGGATTAGATATCAGTACAATGTGCTTCCACAGGGATGGAAAGGATCACCAGCAATATTCCAGTGTAGC
ATGACAAAAATCTTAGAGCCTTTTAGAAAACAAAATCCAGACATAGTCATCTATCAATACATGGATGATT
TGTATGTAGGATCTGACTTAGAAATAGGGCAGCATAGAACAAAAATAGAGGAACTGAGACAACATCTGTT
GAGGTGGGGATTTACCACACCAGACAAAAAACATCAGAAAGAACCTCCATTCCTTTGGATGGGTTATGAA
CTCCATCCTGATAAATGGACAGTACAGCCTATAGTGCTGCCAGAAAAGGACAGCTGGACTGTCAATGACA
TACAGAAATTAGTGGGAAAATTGAATTGGGCAAGTCAGATTTATGCAGGGATTAAAGTAAGGCAATTATG
TAAACTTCTTAGGGGAACCAAAGCACTAACAGAAGTAGTACCACTAACAGAAGAAGCAGAGCTAGAACTG
GCAGAAAACAGGGAGATTCTAAAAGAACCGGTACATGGAGTGTATTATGACCCATCAAAAGACTTAATAG
CAGAAATACAGAAGCAGGGGCAAGGCCAATGGACATATCAAATTTATCAAGAGCCATTTAAAAATCTGAA
AACAGGAAAATATGCAAGAATGAAGGGTGCCCACACTAATGATGTGAAACAATTAACAGAGGCAGTACAA
AAAATAGCCACAGAAAGCATAGTAATATGGGGAAAGACTCCTAAATTTAAATTACCCATACAAAAGGAAA
CATGGGAAGCATGGTGGACAGAGTATTGGCAAGCCACCTGGATTCCTGAGTGGGAGTTTGTCAATACCCC
TCCCTTAGTGAAGTTATGGTACCAGTTAGAGAAAGAACCCATAATAGGAGCAGAAACTTTCTATGTAGAT
GGGGCAGCCAATAGGGAAACTAAATTAGGAAAAGCAGGATATGTAACTGACAGAGGAAGACAAAAAGTTG
TCCCCCTAACGGACACAACAAATCAGAAGACTGAGTTACAAGCAATTCATCTAGCTTTGCAGGATTCGGG
ATTAGAAGTAAACATAGTGACAGACTCACAATATGCATTGGGAATCATTCAAGCACAACCAGATAAGAGT
GAATCAGAGTTAGTCAGTCAAATAATAGAGCAGTTAATAAAAAAGGAAAAAGTCTACCTGGCATGGGTAC
CAGCACACAAAGGAATTGGAGGAAATGAACAAGTAGATGGGTTGGTCAGTGCTGGAATCAGGAAAGTACT
ATTTTTAGATGGAATAGATAAGGCCCAAGAAGAACATGAGAAATATCACAGTAATTGGAGAGCAATGGCT
AGTGATTTTAACCTACCACCTGTAGTAGCAAAAGAAATAGTAGCCAGCTGTGATAAATGTCAGCTAAAAG
GGGAAGCCATGCATGGACAAGTAGACTGTAGCCCAGGAATATGGCAGCTAGATTGTACACATTTAGAAGG
AAAAGTTATCTTGGTAGCAGTTCATGTAGCCAGTGGATATATAGAAGCAGAAGTAATTCCAGCAGAGACA
GGGCAAGAAACAGCATACTTCCTCTTAAAATTAGCAGGAAGATGGCCAGTAAAAACAGTACATACAGACA
ATGGCAGCAATTTCACCAGTACTACAGTTAAGGCCGCCTGTTGGTGGGCGGGGATCAAGCAGGAATTTGG
CATTCCCTACAATCCCCAAAGTCAAGGAGTAATAGAATCTATGAATAAAGAATTAAAGAAAATTATAGGA
CAGGTAAGAGATCAGGCTGAACATCTTAAGACAGCAGTACAAATGGCAGTATTCATCCACAATTTTAAAA
GAAAAGGGGGGATTGGGGGGTACAGTGCAGGGGAAAGAATAGTAGACATAATAGCAACAGACATACAAAC
TAAAGAATTACAAAAACAAATTACAAAAATTCAAAATTTTCGGGTTTATTACAGGGACAGCAGAGATCCA
GTTTGGAAAGGACCAGCAAAGCTCCTCTGGAAAGGTGAAGGGGCAGTAGTAATACAAGATAATAGTGACA
TAAAAGTAGTGCCAAGAAGAAAAGCAAAGATCATCAGGGATTATGGAAAACAGATGGCAGGTGATGATTG
TGTGGCAAGTAGACAGGATGAGGATTAACACATGGAAAAGATTAGTAAAACACCATATGTATATTTCAAG
GAAAGCTAAGGACTGGTTTTATAGACATCACTATGAAAGTACTAATCCAAAAATAAGTTCAGAAGTACAC
ATCCCACTAGGGGATGCTAAATTAGTAATAACAACATATTGGGGTCTGCATACAGGAGAAAGAGACTGGC
ATTTGGGTCAGGGAGTCTCCATAGAATGGAGGAAAAAGAGATATAGCACACAAGTAGACCCTGACCTAGC
AGACCAACTAATTCATCTGCACTATTTTGATTGTTTTTCAGAATCTGCTATAAGAAATACCATATTAGGA
CGTATAGTTAGTCCTAGGTGTGAATATCAAGCAGGACATAACAAGGTAGGATCTCTACAGTACTTGGCAC
TAGCAGCATTAATAAAACCAAAACAGATAAAGCCACCTTTGCCTAGTGTTAGGAAACTGACAGAGGACAG
ATGGAACAAGCCCCAGAAGACCAAGGGCCACAGAGGGAGCCATACAATGAATGGACACTAGAGCTTTTAG
AGGAACTTAAGAGTGAAGCTGTTAGACATTTTCCTAGGATATGGCTCCATAACTTAGGACAACATATCTA
TGAAACTTACGGGGATACTTGGGCAGGAGTGGAAGCCATAATAAGAATTCTGCAACAACTGCTGTTTATC
CATTTCAGAATTGGGTGTCGACATAGCAGAATAGGCGTTACTCGACAGAGGAGAGCAAGAAATGGAGCCA
GTAGATCCTAGACTAGAGCCCTGGAAGCATCCAGGAAGTCAGCCTAAAACTGCTTGTACCAATTGCTATT
GTAAAAAGTGTTGCTTTCATTGCCAAGTTTGTTTCATGACAAAAGCCTTAGGCATCTCCTATGGCAGGAA
GAAGCGGAGACAGCGACGAAGAGCTCATCAGAACAGTCAGACTCATCAAGCTTCTCTATCAAAGCAGTAA
GTAGTACATGTAATGCAACCTATAATAGTAGCAATAGTAGCATTAGTAGTAGCAATAATAATAGCAATAG
TTGTGTGGTCCATAGTAATCATAGAATATAGGAAAATATTAAGACAAAGAAAAATAGACAGGTTAATTGA
TAGACTAATAGAAAGAGCAGAAGACAGTGGCAATGAGAGTGAAGGAGAAGTATCAGCACTTGTGGAGATG
GGGGTGGAAATGGGGCACCATGCTCCTTGGGATATTGATGATCTGTAGTTGAGCGGCCGCTGATCTTCAG
ACTTGGAGGAGGAGATATGAGGGACAATTGGAGAAGTGAATTATATAAATATAAAGTAGTAAAAATTGAA
CCATTAGGAGTAGCACCCACCAAGGCAAAGAGAAGAGTGGTGCAGAGAGAAAAAAGAGCAGTGGGAATAG
GAGCTTTGTTCCTTGGGTTCTTGGGAGCAGCAGGAAGCACTATGGGCGCAGCCTCAATGACGCTGACGGT
ACAGGCCAGACAATTATTGTCTGGTATAGTGCAGCAGCAGAACAATTTGCTGAGGGCTATTGAGGCGCAA
CAGCATCTGTTGCAACTCACAGTCTGGGGCATCAAGCAGCTCCAAGCAAGAATCCTAGCTGTGGAAAGAT
ACCTAAAGGATCAACAGCTCCTAGGGATTTGGGGTTGCTCTGGAAAACTCATTTGCACCACTGCTGTGCC
TTGGAATGCTAGTTGGAGTAATAAATCTCTGGAACAGATCTGGAATCACACGACCTGGATGGAGTGGGAC
AGAGAAATTAACAATTACACAAGCTTAATACACTCCTTAATTGAAGAATCGCAAAACCAGCAAGAAAAGA
ATGAACAAGAATTATTGGAATTAGATAAATGGGCAAGTTTGTGGAATTGGTTTAACATAACAAATTGGCT
GTGGTATATAAAATTATTCATAATGATAGTAGGAGGCTTGGTAGGTTTAAGAATAGTTTTTGCTGTACTT
TCTATAGTGAATAGAGTTAGGCAGGGATATTCACCATTATCGTTTCAGACCCACCTCCCAATCCCGAGGG
GACCCGACAGGCCCGAAGGAATAGAAGAAGAAGGTGGAGAGAGAGACAGAGACAGATCCATTCGATTAGT
GAACGGATCCTTGGCACTTATCTGGGACGATCTGCGGAGCCTGTGCCTCTTCAGCTACCACCGCTTGAGA
GACTTACTCTTGATTGTAACGAGGATTGTGGAACTTCTGGGACGCAGGGGGTGGGAAGCCCTCAAATATT
GGTGGAATCTCCTACAATATTGGAGTCAGGAGCTAAAGAATAGTGCTGTTAGCTTGCTCAATGCCACAGC
CATAGCAGTAGCTGAGGGGACAGATAGGGTTATAGAAGTAGTACAAGGAGCTTGTAGAGCTATTCGCCAC
ATACCTAGAAGAATAAGACAGGGCTTGGAAAGGATTTTGCTATAAGATGGGTGGCAAGTGGTCAAAAAGT
AGTGTGATTGGATGGCCTACTGTAAGGGAAAGAATGAGACGAGCTGAGCCAGCAGCAGATGGGGTGGGAG
CAGTATCTCGAGACCTAGAAAAACATGGAGCAATCACAAGTAGCAATACAGCAGCTACCAATGCTGATTG
TGCCTGGCTAGAAGCACAAGAGGAGGAGGAGGTGGGTTTTCCAGTCACACCTCAGGTACCTTTAAGACCA
ATGACTTACAAGGCAGCTGTAGATCTTAGCCACTTTTTAAAAGAAAAGGGGGGACTGGAAGGGCTAATTC
ACTCCCAACGAAGACAAGATATCCTTGATCTGTGGATCTACCACACACAAGGCTACTTCCCTGATTGGCA
GAACTACACACCAGGGCCAGGGATCAGATATCCACTGACCTTTGGATGGTGCTACAAGCTAGTACCAGTT
GAGCAAGAGAAGGTAGAAGAAGCCAATGAAGGAGAGAACACCCGCTTGTTACACCCTGTGAGCCTGCATG
GGATGGATGACCCGGAGAGAGAAGTATTAGAGTGGAGGTTTGACAGCCGCCTAGCATTTCATCACATGGC
CCGAGAGCTGCATCCGGAGTACTTCAAGAACTGCTGAGCGGCCGCCCCGGTGACCTTCAGACCTTGGCAC
TGGAGGTGGCCCGGCAGAAGCGCGGCATCGTGGATCAGTGCTGCACCAGCATCTGCTCTCTCTACCAACT
GGAGAACTACTGCAACTAGGCCCACCACTACCCTGTCCACCCCTCTGCAATGAATAAAACCTTTGAAAGA
GCACTACAAGTTGTGTGTACATGCGTGCATGTGCATATGTGGTGCGGGGGGAACATGAGTGGGGCTGGCT
GGAGTGGCGATGATAAGCTGTCAAACATGAGAATTCTTGAAGACGAAAGGGCCTCGTGATACGCCTATTT
TTATAGGTTAATGTCATGATAATAATGGTTTCTTAGTCTAGAATTAATTCCGTGTATTCTATAGTGTCAC
CTAAATCGTATGTGTATGATACATAAGGTTATGTATTAATTGTAGCCGCGTTCTAACGACAATATGTACA
AGCCTAATTGTGTAGCATCTGGCTTACTGAAGCAGACCCTATCATCTCTCTCGTAAACTGCCGTCAGAGT
CGGTTTGGTTGGACGAACCTTCTGAGTTTCTGGTAACGCCGTTCCGCACCCCGGAAATGGTCAGCGAACC
AATCAGCAGGGTCATCGCTAGCCAGATCCTCTACGCCGGACGCATCGTGGCCGGCATCACCGGCGCCACA
GGTGCGGTTGCTGGCGCCTATATCGCCGACATCACCGATGGGGAAGATCGGGCTCGCCACTTCGGGCTCA
TGAGCGCTTGTTTCGGCGTGGGTATGGTGGCAGGCCCCGTGGCCGGGGGACTGTTGGGCGCCATCTCCTT
GCATGCACCATTCCTTGCGGCGGCGGTGCTCAACGGCCTCAACCTACTACTGGGCTGCTTCCTAATGCAG
GAGTCGCATAAGGGAGAGCGTCGATATGGTGCACTCTCAGTACAATCTGCTCTGATGCCGCATAGTTAAG
CCAGCCCCGACACCCGCCAACACCCGCTGACGCGCCCTGACGGGCTTGTCTGCTCCCGGCATCCGCTTAC
AGACAAGCTGTGACCGTCTCCGGGAGCTGCATGTGTCAGAGGTTTTCACCGTCATCACCGAAACGCGCGA
GACGAAAGGGCCTCGTGATACGCCTATTTTTATAGGTTAATGTCATGATAATAATGGTTTCTTAGACGTC
AGGTGGCACTTTTCGGGGAAATGTGCGCGGAACCCCTATTTGTTTATTTTTCTAAATACATTCAAATATG
TATCCGCTCATGAGACAATAACCCTGATAAATGCTTCAATAATATTGAAAAAGGAAGAGTATGAGTATTC
AACATTTCCGTGTCGCCCTTATTCCCTTTTTTGCGGCATTTTGCCTTCCTGTTTTTGCTCACCCAGAAAC
GCTGGTGAAAGTAAAAGATGCTGAAGATCAGTTGGGTGCACGAGTGGGTTACATCGAACTGGATCTCAAC
AGCGGTAAGATCCTTGAGAGTTTTCGCCCCGAAGAACGTTTTCCAATGATGAGCACTTTTAAAGTTCTGC
TATGTGGCGCGGTATTATCCCGTATTGACGCCGGGCAAGAGCAACTCGGTCGCCGCATACACTATTCTCA
GAATGACTTGGTTGAGTACTCACCAGTCACAGAAAAGCATCTTACGGATGGCATGACAGTAAGAGAATTA
TGCAGTGCTGCCATAACCATGAGTGATAACACTGCGGCCAACTTACTTCTGACAACGATCGGAGGACCGA
AGGAGCTAACCGCTTTTTTGCACAACATGGGGGATCATGTAACTCGCCTTGATCGTTGGGAACCGGAGCT
GAATGAAGCCATACCAAACGACGAGCGTGACACCACGATGCCTGTAGCAATGGCAACAACGTTGCGCAAA
CTATTAACTGGCGAACTACTTACTCTAGCTTCCCGGCAACAATTAATAGACTGGATGGAGGCGGATAAAG
TTGCAGGACCACTTCTGCGCTCGGCCCTTCCGGCTGGCTGGTTTATTGCTGATAAATCTGGAGCCGGTGA
GCGTGGGTCTCGCGGTATCATTGCAGCACTGGGGCCAGATGGTAAGCCCTCCCGTATCGTAGTTATCTAC
ACGACGGGGAGTCAGGCAACTATGGATGAACGAAATAGACAGATCGCTGAGATAGGTGCCTCACTGATTA
AGCATTGGTAACTGTCAGACCAAGTTTACTCATATATACTTTAGATTGATTTAAAACTTCATTTTTAATT
TAAAAGGATCTAGGTGAAGATCCTTTTTGATAATCTCATGACCAAAATCCCTTAACGTGAGTTTTCGTTC
CACTGAGCGTCAGACCCCGTAGAAAAGATCAAAGGATCTTCTTGAGATCCTTTTTTTCTGCGCGTAATCT
GCTGCTTGCAAACAAAAAAACCACCGCTACCAGCGGTGGTTTGTTTGCCGGATCAAGAGCTACCAACTCT
TTTTCCGAAGGTAACTGGCTTCAGCAGAGCGCAGATACCAAATACTGTCCTTCTAGTGTAGCCGTAGTTA
GGCCACCACTTCAAGAACTCTGTAGCACCGCCTACATACCTCGCTCTGCTAATCCTGTTACCAGTGGCTG
CTGCCAGTGGCGATAAGTCGTGTCTTACCGGGTTGGACTCAAGACGATAGTTACCGGATAAGGCGCAGCG
GTCGGGCTGAACGGGGGGTTCGTGCACACAGCCCAGCTTGGAGCGAACGACCTACACCGAACTGAGATAC
CTACAGCGTGAGCTATGAGAAAGCGCCACGCTTCCCGAAGGGAGAAAGGCGGACAGGTATCCGGTAAGCG
GCAGGGTCGGAACAGGAGAGCGCACGAGGGAGCTTCCAGGGGGAAACGCCTGGTATCTTTATAGTCCTGT
CGGGTTTCGCCACCTCTGACTTGAGCGTCGATTTTTGTGATGCTCGTCAGGGGGGCGGAGCCTATGGAAA
AACGCCAGCAACGCGGCCTTTTTACGGTTCCTGGCCTTTTGCTGGCCTTTTGCTCACATGTTCTTTCCTG
CGTTATCCCCTGATTCTGTGGATAACCGTATTACCGCCTTTGAGTGAGCTGATACCGCTCGCCGCAGCCG
AACGACCGAGCGCAGCGAGTCAGTGAGCGAGGAAGCGGAAGAGCGCCCAATACGCAAACCGCCTCTCCCC
GCGCGTTGGCCGATTCATTAATGCAGCTGTGGAATGTGTGTCAGTTAGGGTGTGGAAAGTCCCCAGGCTC
CCCAGCAGGCAGAAGTATGCAAAGCATGCATCTCAATTAGTCAGCAACCAGGTGTGGAAAGTCCCCAGGC
TCCCCAGCAGGCAGAAGTATGCAAAGCATGCATCTCAATTAGTCAGCAACCATAGTCCCGCCCCTAACTC
CGCCCATCCCGCCCCTAACTCCGCCCAGTTCCGCCCATTCTCCGCCCCATGGCTGACTAATTTTTTTTAT
TTATGCAGAGGCCGAGGCCGCCTCGGCCTCTGAGCTATTCCAGAAGTAGTGAGGAGGCTTTTTTGGAGGC
CTAGGCTTTTGCAAAAAGCTTGGACACAAGACAGGCTTGCGAGATATGTTTGAGAATACCACTTTATCCC
GCGTCAGGGAGAGGCAGTGCGTAAAAAGACGCGGACTCATGTGAAATACTGGTTTTTAGTGCGCCAGATC
TCTATAATCTCGCGCAACCTATTTTCCCCTCGAACACTTTTTAAGCCGTAGATAAACAGGCTGGGACACT
TCACATGAGCGAAAAATACATCGTCACCTGGGACATGTTGCAGATCCATGCACGTAAACTCGCAAGCCGA
CTGATGCCTTCTGAACAATGGAAAGGCATTATTGCCGTAAGCCGTGGCGGTCTGGTACCGGGTGCGTTAC
TGGCGCGTGAACTGGGTATTCGTCATGTCGATACCGTTTGTATTTCCAGCTACGATCACGACAACCAGCG
CGAGCTTAAAGTGCTGAAACGCGCAGAAGGCGATGGCGAAGGCTTCATCGTTATTGATGACCTGGTGGAT
ACCGGTGGTACTGCGGTTGCGATTCGTGAAATGTATCCAAAAGCGCACTTTGTCACCATCTTCGCAAAAC
CGGCTGGTCGTCCGCTGGTTGATGACTATGTTGTTGATATCCCGCAAGATACCTGGATTGAACAGCCGTG
GGATATGGGCGTCGTATTCGTCCCGCCAATCTCCGGTCGCTAATCTTTTCAACGCCTGGCACTGCCGGGC
GTTGTTCTTTTTAACTTCAGGCGGGTTACAATAGTTTCCAGTAAGTATTCTGGAGGCTGCATCCATGACA
CAGGCAAACCTGAGCGAAACCCTGTTCAAACCCCGCTTTAAACATCCTGAAACCTCGACGCTAGTCCGCC
GCTTTAATCACGGCGCACAACCGCCTGTGCAGTCGGCCCTTGATGGTAAAACCATCCCTCACTGGTATCG
CATGATTAACCGTCTGATGTGGATCTGGCGCGGCATTGACCCACGCGAAATCCTCGACGTCCAGGCACGT
ATTGTGATGAGCGATGCCGAACGTACCGACGATGATTTATACGATACGGTGATTGGCTACCGTGGCGGCA
ACTGGATTTATGAGTGGGCCCCGGATCTTTGTGAAGGAACCTTACTTCTGTGGTGTGACATAATTGGACA
AACTACCTACAGAGATTTAAAGCTCTAAGGTAAATATAAAATTTTTAAGTGTATAATGTGTTAAACTACT
GATTCTAATTGTTTGTGTATTTTAGATTCCAACCTATGGAACTGATGAATGGGAGCAGTGGTGGAATGCC
TTTAATGAGGAAAACCTGTTTTGCTCAGAAGAAATGCCATCTAGTGATGATGAGGCTACTGCTGACTCTC
AACATTCTACTCCTCCAAAAAAGAAGAGAAAGGTAGAAGACCCCAAGGACTTTCCTTCAGAATTGCTAAG
TTTTTTGAGTCATGCTGTGTTTAGTAATAGAACTCTTGCTTGCTTTGCTATTTACACCACAAAGGAAAAA
GCTGCACTGCTATACAAGAAAATTATGGAAAAATATTCTGTAACCTTTATAAGTAGGCATAACAGTTATA
ATCATAACATACTGTTTTTTCTTACTCCACACAGGCATAGAGTGTCTGCTATTAATAACTATGCTCAAAA
ATTGTGTACCTTTAGCTTTTTAATTTGTAAAGGGGTTAATAAGGAATATTTGATGTATAGTGCCTTGACT
AGAGATCATAATCAGCCATACCACATTTGTAGAGGTTTTACTTGCTTTAAAAAACCTCCCACACCTCCCC
CTGAACCTGAAACATAAAATGAATGCAATTGTTGTTGTT
