>Addgene plasmid #79047 | pCMV-deltaR8.2(A14C,E45C) | addgene partial sequence | sequence record 151844 | LNCX 5'-AGCTCGTTTAGTGAACCGTCAGATC-3'
TAAGTACCGCCTATAGAGTCTATAGGCCCACCCCCTTGGCTTCTTATGCGACGGATCGATCCCGTAATAA
GCTTCGAGGTCCGCGGCCGCGTTGACGCGCACGGCAAGAGGCGAGGGGCGGCGACTGGTGAGAGATGGGT
GCGAGAGCGTCAGTATTAAGCGGGGGAGAATTAGATCGATGGGAAAAAATTCGGTTAAGGCCAGGGGGAA
AGAAAAAATATAAATTAAAACATATAGTATGGGCAAGCAGGGAGCTAGAACGATTCGCAGTTAATCCTGG
CCTGTTAGAAACATCAGAAGGCTGTAGACAAATACTGGGACAGCTACAACCATCCCTTCAGACAGGATCA
GAAGAACTTAGATCATTATATAATACAGTAGCAACCCTCTATTGTGTGCATCAAAGGATAGAGATAAAAG
ACACCAAGGAAGCTTTAGACAAGATAGAGGAAGAGCAAAACAAAAGTAAGAAAAAAGCACAGCAAGCAGC
AGCTGACACAGGACACAGCAATCAGGTCAGCCAAAATTACCCTATAGTGCAGAACATCCAGGGGCAAATG
GTACATCAGTGCATCTCACCTAGAACTTTAAATGCATGGGTAAAAGTAGTAGAAGAGAAGGCTTTCAGCC
CAGAAGTGATACCCATGTTTTCAGCATTATCATGCGGAGCCACCCCACAAGATTTAAACACCATGCTAAA
CACAGTGGGGGGACATCAAGCAGCCATGCAAATGTTAA
