>Addgene plasmid #79047 | pCMV-deltaR8.2(A14C,E45C) | addgene partial sequence | sequence record 153466 | P66-5 5'-TTCTCTGAAATCTACTAATTTTCTCCA-3'
ATACTGGAGTATTGTATGGATTTTCAGGCCCAATTTTTGAAATTTTTCCTTCCTTTTCCATTTCTGTACA
AATTTCTACTAATGCTTTTATTTTTTCTTCTGTCAATGGCCATTGTTTAACTTTTGGGCCATCCATTCCT
GGCTTTAATTTTACTGGTACAGTCTCAATAGGACTAATGGGAAAATTTAAAGTGCAGCCAATCTGAGTCA
ACAGATTTCTTCCAATTATGTTGACAGGTGTAGGTCCTACTAATACTGTACCTATAGCTTTATGTCCGCA
GATTTCTATGAGTATCTGATCATACTGTCTTACTTTGATAAAACCTCCAATTCCCCCTATCATTTTTGGT
TTCCATCTTCCTGGCAAATTCATTTCTTCTAATACTGTATCATCTGCTCCTGTATCTAATAGAGCTTCCT
TTAATTGCCCCCCTATCTTTATTGTGACGAGGGGTCGCTGCCAAAGAGTGATCTGAGGGAAGCTAAAGGA
TACAGTTCCTTGTCTATCGGCTCCTGCTTCTGAGAGGGAGTTGTTGTCTCTTCCCCAAACCTGAAGCTCT
CTTCTGGTGGGGCTGTTGGCTCTGGTCTGCTCTGAAGAAAATTCCCTGGCCTTCCCTTGTGTGAAGGCCA
GATCTTCCCTAAAAAATTAGCCTGTCTCTCAGTACAATCTTTCATTTGGTGTCCTTCCTTTCCACATTTC
CAACAGCCCTTTTTCCTAGGGGCCCTGCAATTTTTGGCTATGTGCCCTTCTTTGCCACAATTGAAACACT
TAACAGTCTTTCTTTGGTTCCTAA
